Addgene plasmid #72047: Sema6d.x-AP-His
Purpose: Expresses the extracellular region of the Sema6D, isoform x protein, C-terminally fused to alkaline phosphatase + 6X histidine tag.
Depositing lab: Woj Wojtowicz. Depositing organization: University of California, Berkeley. Publication: An extracellular biochemical screen reveals that FLRTs and Unc5s mediate neuronal subtype recognition in the retina. Visser JJ, Cheng Y, Perry SC, Chastain AB, Parsa B, Masri SS, Ray TA, Kay JN, Wojtowicz WM. Elife. 2015 Dec 3;4. pii: e08149. doi: 10.7554/eLife.08149. PubMed 26633812.
Backbone
  Vector backbone: pCMVi-SV40ori
  Vector type: Mammalian Expression
Growth in bacteria
  Bacterial resistance: Ampicillin, 100 μg/mL
  Growth temperature: 37°C
  Growth strain: DH5alpha
  Copy number: High Copy
Gene/Insert
  Gene/Insert name: Sema6d.x (alt names: Semaphorin 6D, isoform x; NCBI gene ID 214968)
  Species: H. sapiens (human), M. musculus (mouse)
  Insert size (bp): 1959
  Entrez Gene: Sema6d (a.k.a. 1110067B02Rik, AA409156, D330011G23, mKIAA1479)
  Promoter: CMV
  Tag / fusion protein: AP-His (C terminal on backbone)
  Cloning method: Restriction Enzyme; 5′ cloning site NotI (not destroyed); 3′ cloning site SpeI (not destroyed)
  Sequencing primers: 5′ GTCAGAGGTAACTCCCGTTGC; 3′ GAGGTTCTTGGCGGCTGTC
Terms and licenses: Academic/Nonprofit Terms; Industry Terms: Not Available to Industry
Depositor comments: Sema6d.x is missing exons 16b and 17.
How to cite: Sema6d.x-AP-His was a gift from Woj Wojtowicz (Addgene plasmid # 72047 ; http://n2t.net/addgene:72047 ; RRID:Addgene_72047)
