[The description below was written by a language model from this plasmid's Addgene catalogue record and pLannotate feature annotations shown in this document.]
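Description:
Sema6d.x-AP-His is a mammalian expression plasmid built on the pCMVi-SV40ori backbone that produces a secreted, tagged form of the Semaphorin 6D ectodomain. It is maintained in E. coli as a high-copy plasmid through a ColE1/pUC-type origin and selected with ampicillin via the β-lactamase gene. The annotated 8,474-nt sequence also contains an f1 phage origin and short remnants of rop, bom and lacZα carried over from earlier cloning vectors. An SV40 enhancer/early promoter region is present as well, which includes the SV40 origin referred to in the backbone name and would allow episomal amplification in cells expressing large T antigen.

The expression cassette consists of the human CMV immediate-early enhancer and promoter followed by CMV intron A, which typically boosts transcript processing and expression. Downstream is the 1,959-bp Sema6d fragment, cloned between NotI and SpeI sites that remain intact. The feature table matches this fragment to the mouse protein, although the catalogue lists both human and mouse as species. It encodes the extracellular region of isoform x, which the depositor notes lacks exons 16b and 17. The fragment is joined at its C-terminus to human placental alkaline phosphatase and a 6X histidine tag supplied by the backbone, and the cassette ends in an SV40 polyadenylation signal. The histidine tag is stated in the catalogue entry but is not separately annotated in the feature table.

The alkaline phosphatase moiety gives an enzymatic readout for detecting and quantifying the fusion, and the His tag allows capture or purification. The construct was made for an extracellular biochemical screen of receptor–ligand interactions involved in neuronal subtype recognition in the retina.
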