Features (pLannotate 1.2.2; 14 found; start..end, strand, type, name):
     25..408     +  enhancer       CMV enhancer: human cytomegalovirus immediate early enhancer
    410..609     +  promoter       CMV promoter: human cytomegalovirus (CMV) immediate early promoter
    748..1573    +  intron         CMV intron A: human cytomegalovirus intron A (Chapman et al., 1991)
   1610..3568    +  CDS            Sema6d (fragment): SEM6D_MOUSE - Also known as Kiaa1479. Experimental evidence at protein level: Swiss-Prot protein existence level 1. Shows growth cone collapsing activity on dorsal root ganglion (DRG) neurons in vitro. May be a stop signal for the DRG neurons in their target areas, and possibly also for other neurons. May also be involved in the maintenance and remodeling of neuronal connections (By similarity). From Mus musculus (Mouse).
   3587..5038    +  CDS            SEAP: secreted alkaline phosphatase from human placenta The natural enzyme has a C-terminal transmembrane sequence that is replaced by a GPI anchor.
   5097..5218    +  polyA_signal   SV40 poly(A) signal: SV40 polyadenylation signal
   5427..6015    -  rep_origin     ori: high-copy-number ColE1/pMB1/pBR322/pUC origin of replication
   6186..7046    -  CDS            AmpR: β-lactamase; bla; confers resistance to ampicillin, carbenicillin, and related antibiotics
   7047..7151    -  promoter       AmpR promoter: bla
   7246..7281    +  CDS            rop (fragment): Rop protein, which maintains plasmids at low copy number; rop
   7304..7634    +  promoter       SV40 promoter: SV40 enhancer and early promoter
   7757..7856    +  misc_feature   bom (fragment): basis of mobility region from pBR322
   7884..8312    -  rep_origin     f1 ori (sequence partly withheld): f1 bacteriophage origin of replication; arrow indicates direction of (+) strand synthesis
   8316..8473    -  CDS            lacZα (fragment): LacZα fragment of β-galactosidase; lacZ fragment
>Addgene plasmid #72047 | Sema6d.x-AP-His | depositor full sequence | sequence record 131233 | Full Sequence
GTCGAGGTCTCGACGGTATCGATTGACATTGATTATTGACTAGCTAGTTATTAATAGTAATCAATTACGG
GGTCATTAGTTCATAGCCCATATATGGAGTTCCGCGTTACATAACTTACGGTAAATGGCCCGCCTGGCTG
ACCGCCCAACGACCCCCGCCCATTGACGTCAATAATGACGTATGTTCCCATAGTAACGCCAATAGGGACT
TTCCATTGACGTCAATGGGTGGAGTATTTACGGTAAACTGCCCACTTGGCAGTACATCAAGTGTATCATA
TGCCAAGTCCGCCCCCTATTGACGTCAATGACGGTAAATGGCCCGCCTGGCATTATGCCCAGTACATGAC
CTTACGGGACTTTCCTACTTGGCAGTACATCTACGTATTAGTCATCGCTATTACCATGGTGATGCGGTTT
TGGCAGTACACCAATGGGCGTGGATAGCGGTTTGACTCACGGGGATTTCCAAGTCTCCACCCCATTGACG
TCAATGGGAGTTTGTTTTGGCACCAAAATCAACGGGACTTTCCAAAATGTCGTAATAACCCCGCCCCGTT
GACGCAAATGGGCGGTAGGCGTGTACGGTGGGAGGTCTATATAAGCAGAGCTCGTTTAGTGAACCGTCAG
ATCGCCTGGAGACGCCATCCACGCTGTTTTGACCTCCATAGAAGACACCGGGACCGATCCAGCCTCCGCG
GCCGGGAACGGTGCATTGGAACGCGGATTCCCCGTGCCAAGAGTGACGTAAGTACCGCCTATAGACTCTA
TAGGCACACCCCTTTGGCTCTTATGCATGCTATACTGTTTTTGGCTTGGGGCCTATACACCCCCGCTTCC
ATATGCTATAGGTGATGGTATAGCTTAGCCTATAGGTGTGGGTTATTGACCATTATTGACCACTCCCCTA
TTGGTGACGATACTTTCCATTACTAATCCATAACATGGCTCTTTGCCACAACTATCTCTATTGGCTATAT
GCCAATACTCTGTCCTTCAGAGACTGACACGGACTCTGTATTTTTACAGGATGGGGTCCCATTTATTATT
TACAAATTCACATATACAACAACGCCGTCCCCCGTGCCCGCAGTTTTTATTAAACATAGCGTGGGATCTC
CACGCGAATCTCGGGTACGTGTTCCGGACATGGGCTCTTCTCCGGTAGCGGCGGAGCTTCCACATCCGAG
CCCTGGTCCCATGCCTCCAGCGGCTCATGGTCGCTCGGCAGCTCCTTGCTCCTAACAGTGGAGGCCAGAC
TTAGGCACAGCACAATGCCCACCACCACCAGTGTGCCGCACAAGGCCGTGGCGGTAGGGTATGTGTCTGA
AAATGAGCTCGGAGATTGGGCTCGCACCGCTGACGCAGATGGAAGACTTAAGGCAGCGGCAGAAGAAGAT
GCAGGCAGCTGAGTTGTTGTATTCTGATAAGAGTCAGAGGTAACTCCCGTTGCGGTGCTGTTAACGGTGG
AGGGCAGTGTAGTCTGAGCAGTACTCGTTGCTGCCGCGCGCGCCACCAGACATAATAGCTGACAGACTAA
CAGACTGTTCCTTTCCATGGGTCTTTTCTGCAGAAGCTTGAATTCTCGAGGATCCGCGGCCGCGCCACCA
TGGGGTTCCTTCTGCTTTGGTTCTGCGTGCTGTTCCTTCTGGTCTCCAGGTTACGGGCGGTCAGCTTCCC
AGAAGACGATGAGCCCCTCAACACGGTTGACTATCACTATTCAAGGCAATATCCGGTTTTTAGAGGACGC
CCTTCAGGCAACGAATCGCAGCACAGGCTGGACTTTCAGCTGATGTTGAAAATTCGAGACACACTTTATA
TTGCTGGCAGGGATCAAGTCTATACAGTGAACTTAAATGAAATCCCCCAAACAGAGGTGATACCAAGCAA
GAAGCTGACGTGGAGGTCCAGACAGCAGGATCGAGAAAATTGTGCTATGAAAGGCAAGCATAAAGATGAA
TGCCACAACTTCATCAAAGTCTTTGTCCCAAGAAATGATGAGATGGTTTTTGTCTGTGGTACCAATGCTT
TCAACCCGATGTGCAGATACTATAGGTTGAGAACGTTAGAGTATGATGGGGAAGAAATTAGTGGCCTGGC
ACGATGCCCGTTTGATGCCCGACAAACCAATGTCGCCCTCTTTGCTGATGGAAAACTCTATTCTGCCACA
GTGGCTGATTTCCTGGCCAGTGATGCTGTCATTTACAGAAGCATGGGAGATGGATCTGCCCTTCGCACAA
TAAAATACGATTCCAAGTGGATCAAAGAACCACACTTCCTTCATGCCATAGAATATGGAAACTATGTCTA
TTTCTTCTTCAGAGAAATCGCCGTGGAACATAATAACTTAGGCAAGGCTGTGTATTCCCGCGTGGCTCGC
ATTTGTAAAAACGACATGGGTGGCTCACAGCGGGTCCTGGAGAAACACTGGACTTCCTTCCTTAAGGCTC
GGCTGAACTGCTCCGTTCCTGGAGATTCCTTTTTCTACTTCGACGTCCTGCAGTCTATAACAGACATAAT
CCAAATCAATGGCATCCCCACTGTGGTTGGGGTCTTCACCACACAGCTCAACAGCATTCCTGGTTCTGCA
GTCTGTGCCTTTAGCATGGACGACATTGAGAAAGTGTTCAAAGGGCGGTTCAAAGAGCAGAAAACCCCAG
ACTCTGTTTGGACAGCAGTTCCCGAAGACAAAGTACCAAAACCAAGGCCTGGCTGTTGTGCCAAACACGG
CCTCGCAGAAGCTTACAAGACCTCCATCGACTTTCCAGATGACACCCTGGCTTTCATCAAGTCCCACCCG
CTGATGGACTCTGCCGTCCCACCCATTGCCGATGAGCCCTGGTTCACAAAGACACGGGTCAGGTACAGGT
TGACAGCCATCGAAGTGGACCGTTCAGCAGGGCCATACCAAAACTACACAGTCATCTTTGTTGGCTCTGA
AGCTGGCGTGGTACTTAAAGTTTTGGCAAAGACCAGTCCTTTCTCTCTGAATGACAGTGTATTACTCGAA
GAGATTGAAGCTTATAACCCAGCCAAGTGCAGCGCCGAGAGTGAGGAGGACAGAAAGGTGGTCTCATTAC
AGCTGGACAAGGATCACCATGCTTTATACGTGGCCTTCTCTAGCTGCGTGGTCCGCATCCCCCTCAGCCG
CTGTGAGCGCTACGGATCGTGTAAAAAGTCTTGCATTGCATCACGTGACCCGTACTGTGGTTGGTTAAGC
CAGGGAGTTTGTGAGAGAGTGACCCTAGGGATGCTGCTGTTAACCGAAGACTTCTTTGCTTTCCATAACC
ACAGCCCTGGAGGATATGAGCAGGACACGGAGTACGGCAACACAGCCCACCTAGGGGACTGCCACGACAT
GGAGGTATCCTCATCTTCTGTTACCACTGTGGCAAGTAGCCCAGAAATTACATCTAAAGTGATTGATACC
TGGAGACCTAAACTGACGAGCTCCCGGAAATTTGTAGTTCAAGATGACCCAAATACTTCTGATTTTACTG
ATACTATATCAGGTATCCCAAAGGGTGTACGGTGGGAAGTCCAGTCTGGAGAATCCAATCAGATGGTCAC
TAGTGGATCTTCCGGAATCATCCCAGTTGAGGAGGAGAACCCGGACTTCTGGAACCGCGAGGCAGCCGAG
GCCCTGGGTGCCGCCAAGAAGCTGCAGCCTGCACAGACAGCCGCCAAGAACCTCATCATCTTCCTGGGCG
ATGGGATGGGGGTGTCTACGGTGACAGCTGCCAGGATCCTAAAAGGGCAGAAGAAGGACAAACTGGGGCC
TGAGATACCCCTGGCCATGGACCGCTTCCCATATGTGGCTCTGTCCAAGACATACAATGTAGACAAACAT
GTGCCAGACAGTGGAGCCACAGCCACGGCCTACCTGTGCGGGGTCAAGGGCAACTTCCAGACCATTGGCT
TGAGTGCAGCCGCCCGCTTTAACCAGTGCAACACGACACGCGGCAACGAGGTCATCTCCGTGATGAATCG
GGCCAAGAAAGCAGGGAAGTCAGTGGGAGTGGTAACCACCACACGAGTGCAGCACGCCTCGCCAGCCGGC
ACCTACGCCCACACGGTGAACCGCAACTGGTACTCGGACGCCGACGTGCCTGCCTCGGCCCGCCAGGAGG
GGTGCCAGGACATCGCTACGCAGCTCATCTCCAACATGGACATTGACGTGATCCTAGGTGGAGGCCGAAA
GTACATGTTTCGCATGGGAACCCCAGACCCTGAGTACCCAGATGACTACAGCCAAGGTGGGACCAGGCTG
GACGGGAAGAATCTGGTGCAGGAATGGCTGGCGAAGCGCCAGGGTGCCCGGTATGTGTGGAACCGCACTG
AGCTCATGCAGGCTTCCCTGGACCCGTCTGTGACCCATCTCATGGGTCTCTTTGAGCCTGGAGACATGAA
ATACGAGATCCACCGAGACTCCACACTGGACCCCTCCCTGATGGAGATGACAGAGGCTGCCCTGCGCCTG
CTGAGCAGGAACCCCCGCGGCTTCTTCCTCTTCGTGGAGGGTGGTCGCATCGACCATGGTCATCATGAAA
GCAGGGCTTACCGGGCACTGACTGAGACGATCATGTTCGACGACGCCATTGAGAGGGCGGGCCAGCTCAC
CAGCGAGGAGGACACGCTGAGCCTCGTCACTGCCGACCACTCCCACGTCTTCTCCTTCGGAGGCTACCCC
CTGCGAGGGAGCTCCATCTTCGGGCTGGCCCCTGGCAAGGCCCGGGACAGGAAGGCCTACACGGTCCTCC
TATACGGAAACGGTCCAGGCTATGTGCTCAAGGACGGCGCCCGGCCGGATGTTACCGAGAGCGAGAGCGG
GAGCCCCGAGTATCGGCAGCAGTCAGCAGTGCCCCTGGACGAAGAGACCCACGCAGGCGAGGACGTGGCG
GTGTTCGCGCGCGGCCCGCAGGCGCACCTGGTTCACGGCGTGCAGGAGCAGACCTTCATAGCGCACGTCA
TGGCCTTCGCCGCCTGCCTGGAGCCCTACACCGCCTGCGACCTGGCGCCCCCCGCCGGCACCACCGACGC
CGCGCACCCGGGTCATCATCACCATCACCATTAATCTAGAGATCTTATTAAAGCAGAACTTGTTTATTGC
AGCTTATAATGGTTACAAATAAAGCAATAGCATCACAAATTTCACAAATAAAGCATTTTTTTCACTGCAT
TCTAGTTGTGGTTTGTCCAAACTCATCAATGTATCTTATCATGTCTGGTCGACTCTAGCTAGACTCTTCC
GCTTCCTCGCTCACTGACTCGCTGCGCTCGGTCGTTCGGCTGCGGCGAGCGGTATCAGCTCACTCAAAGG
CGGTAATACGGTTATCCACAGAATCAGGGGATAACGCAGGAAAGAACATGTGAGCAAAAGGCCAGCAAAA
GGCCAGGAACCGTAAAAAGGCCGCGTTGCTGGCGTTTTTCCATAGGCTCCGCCCCCCTGACGAGCATCAC
AAAAATCGACGCTCAAGTCAGAGGTGGCGAAACCCGACAGGACTATAAAGATACCAGGCGTTTCCCCCTG
GAAGCTCCCTCGTGCGCTCTCCTGTTCCGACCCTGCCGCTTACCGGATACCTGTCCGCCTTTCTCCCTTC
GGGAAGCGTGGCGCTTTCTCATAGCTCACGCTGTAGGTATCTCAGTTCGGTGTAGGTCGTTCGCTCCAAG
CTGGGCTGTGTGCACGAACCCCCCGTTCAGCCCGACCGCTGCGCCTTATCCGGTAACTATCGTCTTGAGT
CCAACCCGGTAAGACACGACTTATCGCCACTGGCAGCAGCCACTGGTAACAGGATTAGCAGAGCGAGGTA
TGTAGGCGGTGCTACAGAGTTCTTGAAGTGGTGGCCTAACTACGGCTACACTAGAAGAACAGTATTTGGT
ATCTGCGCTCTGCTGAAGCCAGTTACCTTCGGAAAAAGAGTTGGTAGCTCTTGATCCGGCAAACAAACCA
CCGCTGGTAGCGGTGGTTTTTTTGTTTGCAAGCAGCAGATTACGCGCAGAAAAAAAGGATCTCAAGAAGA
TCCTTTGATCTTTTCTACGGGGTCTGACGCTCAGTGGAACGAAAACTCACGTTAAGGGATTTTGGTCATG
AGATTATCAAAAAGGATCTTCACCTAGATCCTTTTAAATTAAAAATGAAGTTTTAAATCAATCTAAAGTA
TATATGAGTAAACTTGGTCTGACAGTTACCAATGCTTAATCAGTGAGGCACCTATCTCAGCGATCTGTCT
ATTTCGTTCATCCATAGTTGCCTGACTCCCCGTCGTGTAGATAACTACGATACGGGAGGGCTTACCATCT
GGCCCCAGTGCTGCAATGATACCGCGAGACCCACGCTCACCGGCTCCAGATTTATCAGCAATAAACCAGC
CAGCCGGAAGGGCCGAGCGCAGAAGTGGTCCTGCAACTTTATCCGCCTCCATCCAGTCTATTAATTGTTG
CCGGGAAGCTAGAGTAAGTAGTTCGCCAGTTAATAGTTTGCGCAACGTTGTTGCCATTGCTACAGGCATC
GTGGTGTCACGCTCGTCGTTTGGTATGGCTTCATTCAGCTCCGGTTCCCAACGATCAAGGCGAGTTACAT
GATCCCCCATGTTGTGCAAAAAAGCGGTTAGCTCCTTCGGTCCTCCGATCGTTGTCAGAAGTAAGTTGGC
CGCAGTGTTATCACTCATGGTTATGGCAGCACTGCATAATTCTCTTACTGTCATGCCATCCGTAAGATGC
TTTTCTGTGACTGGTGAGTACTCAACCAAGTCATTCTGAGAATAGTGTATGCGGCGACCGAGTTGCTCTT
GCCCGGCGTCAATACGGGATAATACCGCGCCACATAGCAGAACTTTAAAAGTGCTCATCATTGGAAAACG
TTCTTCGGGGCGAAAACTCTCAAGGATCTTACCGCTGTTGAGATCCAGTTCGATGTAACCCACTCGTGCA
CCCAACTGATCTTCAGCATCTTTTACTTTCACCAGCGTTTCTGGGTGAGCAAAAACAGGAAGGCAAAATG
CCGCAAAAAAGGGAATAAGGGCGACACGGAAATGTTGAATACTCATACTCTTCCTTTTTCAATATTATTG
AAGCATTTATCAGGGTTATTGTCTCATGAGCGGATACATATTTGAATGTATTTAGAAAAATAAACAAATA
GGGGTTCCGCGCACATTTCCCCGAAAAGTGCCACCTGACGTCTAAGAAACCATTATTATCATGACATTAA
CCTATAAAAATAGGCGTATCACGAGGCCCTTTCGTCTCGCGCGTTTCGGTGATGACGGTGAAAACCTCTG
ACACATGCAGCTCCCGGAGGAATGTGTGTCAGTTAGGGTGTGGAAAGTCCCCAGGCTCCCCAGGCAGGCA
GAAGTATGCAAAGCATGCATCTCAATTAGTCAGCAACCAGGTGTGGAAAGTCCCCAGGCTCCCCAGCAGG
CAGAAGTATGCAAAGCATGCATCTCAATTAGTCAGCAACCATAGTCCCGCCCCTAACTCCGCCCATCCCG
CCCCTAACTCCGCCCAGTTCCGCCCATTCTCCGCCCCATGGCTGACTAATTTTTTTTATTTATGCAGAGG
CCGAGGCCGCCTCTGCCTCTGAGCTATTCCAGAAGTAGTGAGGAGGCTTTTTTGGAGGCCTAGGCTTTTG
CAAAAAGCTCCCGGGAGCTTGTATATCCATTTTCGTCCCGGAGACGGTCACAGCTTGTCTGTAAGCGGAT
GCCGGGAGCAGACAAGCCCGTCAGGGCGCGTCAGCGGGTGTTGGCGGGTGTCGGGGCTGGCTTAACTATG
CGGCATCAGAGCAGATTGTACTGAGAGTGCACCATATGCGGTGTGAAATACCGCACAGATGCGTAAGGAG
AAAATACCGCATCAGGAAATTGTAAGCGTTAATATTTTGTTAAAATTCGCGTTAAATTTTTGTTAAATCA
GCTCATTTTTTAACCAATAGGCCGAAATCGGCAAAATCCCTTATAAATCAAAAGAATAGACCGAGATAGG
GT
[37 nt withheld, positions 7983-8019]
AAAGAACGTGGACTCCAACGTCAAAGG
[49 nt withheld, positions 8047-8095]
T
[91 nt withheld, positions 8097-8187]
G
[124 nt withheld, positions 8189-8312]
CCATTCGCCATTCAGGCTGCGCAACTGTTGGGAAGGGCGATCGGTGCGGGCCTCTTCGCTATTACGCCAG
CTGGCGAAAGGGGGATGTGCTGCAAGGCGATTAAGTTGGGTAACGCCAGGGTTTTCCCAGTCACGACGTT
GTAAAACGACGGCCAGTGAATT
