>Addgene plasmid #72047 | Sema6d.x-AP-His | addgene partial sequence | sequence record 137724 | pMRB101-F 5'-aagatgcaggcagctgagtt-3'
ACGGTGGAGGGCAGTGTAGTCTGAGCAGTACTCGTTGCTGCCGCGCGCGCCACCAGACATAATAGCTGAC
AGACTAACAGACTGTTCCTTTCCATGGGTCTTTTCTGCAGAAGCTTGAATTCTCGAGGATCCGCGGCCGC
GCCACCATGGGGTTCCTTCTGCTTTGGTTCTGCGTGCTGTTCCTTCTGGTCTCCAGGTTACGGGCGGTCA
GCTTCCCAGAAGACGATGAGCCCCTCAACACGGTTGACTATCACTATTCAAGGCAATATCCGGTTTTTAG
AGGACGCCCTTCAGGCAACGAATCGCAGCACAGGCTGGACTTTCAGCTGATGTTGAAAATTCGAGACACA
CTTTATATTGCTGGCAGGGATCAAGTCTATACAGTGAACTTAAATGAAATCCCCCAAACAGAGGTGATAC
CAAGCAAGAAGCTGACGTGGAGGTCCAGACAGCAGGATCGAGAAAATTGTGCTATGAAAGGCAAGCATAA
AGATGAATGCCACAACTTCATCAAAGTCTTTGTCCCAAGAAATGATGAGATGGTTTTTGTCTGTGGTACC
AATGCTTTCAACCCGATGTGCAGATACTATAGGTTGAGAACGTTAGAGTATGATGGGGAAGAAATTAGTG
GCCTGGCACGATGCCCGTTTGATGCCCGACAAACCAATGTCGCCCTCTTTGCTGATGGAAAACTCTATTC
TGCCACAGTGGCTGATTTCCTGGCCAGTGATGCTGTCATTTACAGAAGCATGGGAGATGGATCTGCCCTT
CGCACAATAA
