>Addgene plasmid #72047 | Sema6d.x-AP-His | addgene partial sequence | sequence record 137725 | SV40pA-R 5'-GAAATTTGTGATGCTATTGC-3'
ATAAGATCTCTAGATTAATGGTGATGGTGATGATGACCCGGGTGCGCGGCGTCGGTGGTGCCGGCGGGGG
GCGCCAGGTCGCAGGCGGTGTAGGGCTCCAGGCAGGCGGCGAAGGCCATGACGTGCGCTATGAAGGTCTG
CTCCTGCACGCCGTGAACCAGGTGCGCCTGCGGGCCGCGCGCGAACACCGCCACGTCCTCGCCTGCGTGG
GTCTCTTCGTCCAGGGGCACTGCTGACTGCTGCCGATACTCGGGGCTCCCGCTCTCGCTCTCGGTAACAT
CCGGCCGGGCGCCGTCCTTGAGCACATAGCCTGGACCGTTTCCGTATAGGAGGACCGTGTAGGCCTTCCT
GTCCCGGGCCTTGCCAGGGGCCAGCCCGAAGATGGAGCTCCCTCGCAGGGGGTAGCCTCCGAAGGAGAAG
ACGTGGGAGTGGTCGGCAGTGACGAGGCTCAGCGTGTCCTCCTCGCTGGTGAGCTGGCCCGCCCTCTCAA
TGGCGTCGTCGAACATGATCGTCTCAGTCAGTGCCCGGTAAGCCCTGCTTTCATGATGACCATGGTCGAT
GCGACCACCCTCCACGAAGAGGAAGAAGCCGCGGGGGTTCCTGCTCAGCAGGCGCAGGGCAGCCTCTGTC
ATCTCCATCAGGGAGGGGTCCAGTGTGGAGTCTCGGTGGATCTCGTATTTCATGTCTCCAGGCTCAAAGA
GACCCATGAGATGGGTCACAGACGGGTCCAGGGAAGCCTGCATGAGCTCAGTGCGGTTCCACACATACCG
GGCACCCTGGCGCTTCGCCAGCCATTCCTGCACCAGATTCTTCCCGTCCAGCCTGGTCCCACCTTGGCTG
TAGTCATCTGG
